>Addgene plasmid #188061 | pJRoC30_VP5H | addgene full sequence | sequence record 370133 | Addgene NGS Result
GTGCGTTTTTGGTTTTTTGAAAGTGCGTCTTCAGAGCGCTTTTGGTTTTCAAAAGCGCTCTGAAGTTCCT
ATACTTTCTAGAGAATAGGAACTTCGGAATAGGAACTTCAAAGCGTTTCCGAAAACGAGCGCTTCCGAAA
ATGCAACGCGAGCTGCGCACATACAGCTCACTGTTCACGTCGCACCTATATCTGCGTGTTGCCTGTATAT
ATATATACATGAGAAGAACGGCATAGTGCGTGTTTATGCTTAAATGCGTACTTATATGCGTCTATTTATG
TAGGATGAAAGGTAGTCTAGTACCTCCTGTGATATTATCCCATTCCATGCGGGGTATCGTATGCTTCCTT
CAGCACTACCCTTTAGCTGTTCTATATGCTGCCACTCCTCAATTGGATTAGTCTCATCCTTCAATGCTAT
CATTTCCTTTGATATTGGATCATACCCTAGAAGTATTACGTGATTTTCTGCCCCTTACCCTCGTTGCTAC
TCTCCTTTTTTTCGTGGGAACCGCTTTAGGGCCCTCAGTGATGGTGTTTTGTAATTTATATGCTCCTCTT
GCATTTGTGTCTCTACTTCTTGTTCGCCTGGAGGGAACTTCTTCATTTGTATTAGCATGGTTCACTTCAG
TCCTTCCTTCCAACTCACTCTTTTTTTGCTGTAAACGATTCTCTGCCGCCAGTTCATTGAAACTATTGAA
TATATCCTTTAGAGATTCCGGGATGAATAAATCACCTATTAAAGCAGCTTGACGATCTGGTGGAACTAAA
GTAAGCAATTGGGTAACGACGCTTACGAGCTTCATAACATCTTCTTCCGTTGGAGCTGGTGGGACTAATA
ACTGTGTACAATCCATTTTTCTCATGAGCATTTCGGTAGCTCTCTTCTTGTCTTTCTCGGGCAATCTTCC
TATTATTATAGCAATAGATTTGTATAGTTGCTTTCTATTGTCTAACAGCTTGTTATTCTGTAGCATCAAA
TCTATGGCAGCCTGACTTGCTTCTTGTGAAGAGAGCATACCATTTCCAATCGAATCAAACCTTTCCTTAA
CCATCTTCGCAGCAGGCAAAATTACCTCAGCACTGGAGTCAGAAGATACGCTGGAATCTTCTGCGCTAGA
ATCAAGACCATACGGCCTACCGGTTGTGAGAGATTCCATGGGCCTTATGACATATCCTGGAAAGAGTAGC
TCATCAGACTTACGTTTACTCTCTATATCAATATCTACATCAGGAGCAATCATTTCAATAAACAGCCGAC
ATACATCCCAGACGCTATAAGCTGTACGTGCTTTTACCGTCAGATTCTTGGCTGTTTCAATGTCGTCCAT
TTTGGTTTTCTTTTACCAGTATTGTTCGTTTGATAATGTATTCTTGCTTATTACATTATAAAATCTGTGC
AGATCACATGTCAAAACAACTTTTTATCACAAGATAGTACCGCAAAACGAACCTGCGGGCCGTCTAAAAA
TTAAGGAAAAGCAGCAAAGGTGCATTTTTAAAATATGAAATGAAGATACCGCAGTACCAATTATTTTCGC
AGTACAAATAATGCGCGGCCGGTGCATTTTTCGAAAGAACGCGAGACAAACAGGACAATTAAAGTTAGTT
TTTCGAGTTAGCGTGTTTGAATACTGCAAGATACAAGATAAATAGAGTAGTTGAAACTAGATATCAATTG
CACACAAGATCGGCGCTAAGCATGCCACAATTTGATATATTATGTAAAACACCACCTAAGGTGCTTGTTC
GTCAGTTTGTGGAAAGGTTTGAAAGACCTTCAGGTGAGAAAATAGCATTATGTGCTGCTGAACTAACCTA
TTTATGTTGGATGATTACACATAACGGAACAGCAATCAAGAGAGCCACATTCATGAGCTATAATACTATC
ATAAGCAATTCGCTGAGTTTCGATATTGTCAATAAATCACTCCAGTTTAAATACAAGACGCAAAAAGCAA
CAATTCTGGAAGCCTCATTAAAGAAATTGATTCCTGCTTGGGAATTTACAATTATTCCTTACTATGGACA
AAAACATCAATCTGATATCACTGATATTGTAAGTAGTTTGCAATTACAGTTCGAATCATCGGAAGAAGCA
GATAAGGGAAATAGCCACAGTAAAAAAATGCTTAAAGCACTTCTAAGTGAGGGTGAAAGCATCTGGGAGA
TCACTGAGAAAATACTAAATTCGTTTGAGTATACTTCGAGATTTACAAAAACAAAAACTTTATACCAATT
CCTCTTCCTAGCTACTTTCATCAATTGTGGAAGATTCAGCGATATTAAGAACGTTGATCCGAAATCATTT
AAATTAGTCCAAAATAAGTATCTGGGAGTAATAATCCAGTGTTTAGTGACAGAGACAAAGACAAGCGTTA
GTAGGCACATATACTTCTTTAGCGCAAGGGGTAGGATCGATCCACTTGTATATTTGGATGAATTTTTGAG
GAATTCTGAACCAGTCCTAAAACGAGTAAATAGGACCGGCAATTCTTCAAGCAATAAACAGGAATACCAA
TTATTAAAAGATAACTTAGTCAGATCGTACAATAAAGCTTTGAAGAAAAATGCGCCTTATTCAATCTTTG
CTATAAAAAATGGCCCAAAATCTCACATTGGAAGACATTTGATGACCTCATTTCTTTCAATGAAGGGCCT
AACGGAGTTGACTAATGTTGTGGGAAATTGGAGCGATAAGCGTGCTTCTGCCGTGGCCAGGACAACGTAT
ACTCATCAGATAACAGCAATACCTGATCACTACTTCGCACTAGTTTCTCGGTACTATGCATATGATCCAA
TATCAAAGGAAATGATAGCATTGAAGGATGAGACTAATCCAATTGAGGAGTGGCAGCATATAGAACAGCT
AAAGGGTAGTGCTGAAGGAAGCATACGATACCCCGCATGGAATGGGATAATATCACAGGAGGTACTAGAC
TACCTTTCATCCTACATAAATAGACGCATATAAGTACGCATTTAAGCATAAACACGCACTATGCCGTTCT
TCTCATGTATATATATATACAGGCAACACGCAGATATAGGTGCGACGTGAACAGTGAGCTGTATGTGCGC
AGCTCGCGTTGCATTTTCGGAAGCGCTCGTTTTCGGAAACGCTTTGAAGTTCCTATTCCGAAGTTCCTAT
TCTCTAGAAAGTATAGGAACTTCAGAGCGCTTTTGAAAACCAAAAGCGCTCTGAAGACGCACTTTCAAAA
AACCAAAAACGCACCGGACTGTAACGAGCTACTAAAATATTGCGAATACCGCTTCCACAAACATTGCTCA
AAAGTATCTCTTTGCTATATATCTCTGTGCTATATCCCTATATAACCTACCCATCCACCTTTCGCTCCTT
GAACTTGCATCTAAACTCGACCTCTACATCAACAGGCTTCCAATGCTCTTCAAATTTTACTGTCAAGTAG
ACCCATACGGCTGTAATATGCTGCTCTTCATAATGTAAGCTTATCTTTATCGAATCGTGTGAAAAACTAC
TACCGCGATAAACCTTTACGGTTCCCTGAGATTGAATTAGTTCCTTTAGTATATGATACAAGACACTTTT
GAACTTTGTACGACGAATTTTGAGGTTCGCCATCCTCTGGCTATTTCCAATTATCCTGTCGGCTATTATC
TCCGCCTCAGTTTGATCTTCCGCTTCAGACTGCCATTTTTCACATAATGAATCTATTTCACCCCACAATC
CTTCATCCGCCTCCGCATCTTGTTCCGTTAAACTATTGACTTCATGTTGTACATTGTTTAGTTCACGAGA
AGGGTCCTCTTCAGGCGGTAGCTCCTGATCTCCTATATGACCTTTATCCTGTTCTCTTTCCACAAACTTA
GAAATGTATTCATGAATTATGGAGCACCTAATAACATTCTTCAAGGCGGAGAAGTTTGGGCCAGATGCCC
AATATGCTTGACATGAAAACGTGAGAATGAATTTAGTATTATTGTGATATTCTGAGGCAATTTTATTATA
ATCTCGAAGATAAGAGAAGAATGCAGTGACCTTTGTATTGACAAATGGAGATTCCATGTATCTAAAAAAT
ACGCCTTTAGGCCTTCTGATACCCTTTCCCCTGCGGTTTAGCGTGCCTTTTACATTAATATCTAAACCCT
CTCCGATGGTGGCCTTTAACTGACTAATAAATGCAACCGATATAAACTGTGATAATTCTGGGTGATTTAT
GATTCGATCGACAATTGTATTGTACACTAGTGCAGGATCAGGCCAATCCAGTTCTTTTTCAATTACCGGT
GTGTCGTCTGTATTCAGTACATGTCCAACAAATGCAAATGCTAACGTTTTGTATTTCTTATAATTGTCAG
GAACTGGAAAAGTCCCCCTTGTCGTCTCGATTACACACCTACTTTCATCGTACACCATAGGTTGGAAGTG
CTGCATAATACATTGCTTAATACAAGCAAGCAGTCTCTCGCCATTCATATTTCAGTTATTTTCCATTACA
GCTGATGTCATTGTATATCAGCGCTGTAAAAATCTATCTGTTACAGAAGGTTTTCGCGGTTTTTATAAAC
AAAACTTTCGTTACGAAATCGAGCAATCACCCCAGCTGCGTATTTGGAAATTCGGGAAAAAGTAGAGCAA
CGCGAGTTGCATTTTTTACACCATAATGCATGATTAACTTCGAGAAGGGATTAAGGCTAATTTCACTAGT
ATGTTTCAAAAACCTCAATCTGTCCATTGAATGCCTTATAAAACAGCTATAGATTGCATAGAAGAGTTAG
CTACTCAATGCTTTTTGTCAAAGCTTACTGATGATGATGTGTCTACTTTCAGGCGGGTCTGTAGTAAGGA
GAATGACGTTATAAAGCTGGCACTTAGAATTCCACGGACTATAGACTATACTAGTATACTCCGTCTACTG
TACGATACACTTCCGCTCAGGTCCTTGTCCTTTAACGAGGCCTTACCACTCTTTTGTTACTCTATTGATC
CAGCTCAGCAAAGGCAGTGTGATCTAAGATTCTATCTTCGCGATGTAGTAAAACTAGCTAGATCGAGAAA
GAGACTAGAAATGCAAAAGGCACTTCTACAATGGCTGCCATCATTATTATCCGATGTGACGCTGCAGCTT
CTCAATGATATTCGAATACGCTTTGAGGAGATACAGCCTAATATCCGACAAACTGTTTTACAGATTTACG
ATCGTACTTGTTACCCATCATTGAATTTTGAACATCCGAACCTGGGAGTTTTCCCTGAAACAGATAGTAT
ATTTGAACCTGTATAATAATATATAGTCTAGCGCTTTACGGAAGACAATGTATGTATTTCGGTTCCTGGA
GAAACTATTGCATCTATTGCATAGGTAATCTTGCACGTCGCATCCCCGGTTCATTTTCTGCGTTTCCATC
TTGCACTTCAATAGCATATCTTTGTTAACGAAGCATCTGTGCTTCATTTTGTAGAACAAAAATGCAACGC
GAGAGCGCTAATTTTTCAAACAAAGAATCTGAGCTGCATTTTTACAGAACAGAAATGCAACGCGAAAGCG
CTATTTTACCAACGAAGAATCTGTGCTTCATTTTTGTAAAACAAAAATGCAACGCGAGAGCGCTAATTTT
TCAAACAAAGAATCTGAGCTGCATTTTTACAGAACAGAAATGCAACGCGAGAGCGCTATTTTACCAACAA
AGAATCTATACTTCTTTTTTGTTCTACAAAAATGCATCCCGAGAGCGCTATTTTTCTAACAAAGCATCTT
AGATTACTTTTTTTCTCCTTTGTGCGCTCTATAATGCAGTCTCTTGATAACTTTTTGCACTGTAGGTCCG
TTAAGGTTAGAAGAAGGCTACTTTGGTGTCTATTTTCTCTTCCATAAAAAAAGCCTGACTCCACTTCCCG
CGTTTACTGATTACTAGCGAAGCTGCGGGTGCATTTTTTCAAGATAAAGGCATCCCCGATTATATTCTAT
ACCGATGTGGATTGCGCATACTTTGTGAACAGAAAGTGATAGCGTTGATGATTCTTCATTGGTCAGAAAA
TTATGAACGGTTTCTTCTATTTTGTCTCTATATACTACGTACCTGCTAGCTTTTCAATTCATCATTTTTT
TTTTATTCTTTTTTTTGATTTCGGTTTCCTTGAAATTTTTTTGATTCGGTAATCTCCGAACAGAAGGAAG
AACGAAGGAAGGAGCACAGACTTAGATTGGTATATATACGCATATGTAGTGTTGAAGAAACATGAAATTG
CCCAGTATTCTTAACCCAACTGCACAGAACAAAAACCTGCAGGAAACGAAGATAAATCATGTCGAAAGCT
ACATATAAGGAACGTGCTGCTACTCATCCTAGTCCTGTTGCTGCCAAGCTATTTAATATCATGCACGAAA
AGCAAACAAACTTGTGTGCTTCATTGGATGTTCGTACCACCAAGGAATTACTGGAGTTAGTTGAAGCATT
AGGTCCCAAAATTTGTTTACTAAAAACACATGTGGATATCTTGACTGATTTTTCCATGGAGGGCACAGTT
AAGCCGCTAAAGGCATTATCCGCCAAGTACAATTTTTTACTCTTCGAAGACAGAAAATTTGCTGACATTG
GTAATACAGTCAAATTGCAGTACTCTGCGGGTGTATACAGAATAGCAGAATGGGCAGACATTACGAATGC
ACACGGTGTGGTGGGCCCAGGTATTGTTAGCGGTTTGAAGCAGGCGGCAGAAGAAGTAACAAAGGAACCT
AGAGGCCTTTTGATGTTAGCAGAATTGTCATGCAAGGGCTCCCTATCTACTGGAGAATATACTAAGGGTA
CTGTTGACATTGCGAAGAGCGACAAAGATTTTGTTATCGGCTTTATTGCTCAAAGAGACATGGGTGGAAG
AGATGAAGGTTACGATTGGTTGATTATGACACCCGGTGTGGGTTTAGATGACAAGGGAGACGCATTGGGT
CAACAGTATAGAACCGTGGATGATGTGGTCTCTACAGGATCTGACATTATTATTGTTGGAAGAGGACTAT
TTGCAAAGGGAAGGGATGCTAAGGTAGAGGGTGAACGTTACAGAAAAGCAGGCTGGGAAGCATATTTGAG
AAGATGCGGCCAGCAAAACTAAAAAACTGTATTATAAGTAAATGCATGTATACTAAACTCACAAATTAGA
GCTTCAATTTAATTATATCAGTTATTACCCATTGAAAAAGGAAGAGTATGAGTATTCAACATTTCCGTGT
CGCCCTTATTCCCTTTTTTGCGGCATTTTGCCTTCCTGTTTTTGCTCACCCAGAAACGCTGGTGAAAGTA
AAAGATGCTGAAGATCAGTTGGGTGCACGAGTGGGTTACATCGAACTGGATCTCAACAGCGGTAAGATCC
TTGAGAGTTTTCGCCCCGAAGAACGTTTTCCAATGATGAGCACTTTTAAAGTTCTGCTATGTGGCGCGGT
ATTATCCCGTATTGACGCCGGGCAAGAGCAACTCGGTCGCCGCATACACTATTCTCAGAATGACTTGGTT
GAGTACTCACCAGTCACAGAAAAGCATCTTACGGATGGCATGACAGTAAGAGAATTATGCAGTGCTGCCA
TAACCATGAGTGATAACACTGCGGCCAACTTACTTCTGACAACGATCGGAGGACCGAAGGAGCTAACCGC
TTTTTTGCACAACATGGGGGATCATGTAACTCGCCTTGATCGTTGGGAACCGGAGCTGAATGAAGCCATA
CCAAACGACGAGCGTGACACCACGATGCCTGTAGCAATGGCAACAACGTTGCGCAAACTATTAACTGGCG
AACTACTTACTCTAGCTTCCCGGCAACAATTAATAGACTGGATGGAGGCGGATAAAGTTGCAGGACCACT
TCTGCGCTCGGCCCTTCCGGCTGGCTGGTTTATTGCTGATAAATCTGGAGCCGGTGAGCGTGGGTCTCGC
GGTATCATTGCAGCACTGGGGCCAGATGGTAAGCCCTCCCGTATCGTAGTTATCTACACGACGGGGAGTC
AGGCAACTATGGATGAACGAAATAGACAGATCGCTGAGATAGGTGCCTCACTGATTAAGCATTGGTAACT
GTCAGACCAAGTTTACTCATATATACTTTAGATTGATTTAAAACTTCATTTTTAATTTAAAAGGATCTAG
GTGAAGATCCTTTTTGATAATCTCATGACCAAAATCCCTTAACGTGAGTTTTCGTTCCACTGAGCGTCAG
ACCCCGTAGAAAAGATCAAAGGATCTTCTTGAGATCCTTTTTTTCTGCGCGTAATCTGCTGCTTGCAAAC
AAAAAAACCACCGCTACCAGCGGTGGTTTGTTTGCCGGATCAAGAGCTACCAACTCTTTTTCCGAAGGTA
ACTGGCTTCAGCAGAGCGCAGATACCAAATACTGTTCTTCTAGTGTAGCCGTAGTTAGGCCACCACTTCA
AGAACTCTGTAGCACCGCCTACATACCTCGCTCTGCTAATCCTGTTACCAGTGGCTGCTGCCAGTGGCGA
TAAGTCGTGTCTTACCGGGTTGGACTCAAGACGATAGTTACCGGATAAGGCGCAGCGGTCGGGCTGAACG
GGGGGTTCGTGCACACAGCCCAGCTTGGAGCGAACGACCTACACCGAACTGAGATACCTACAGCGTGAGC
TATGAGAAAGCGCCACGCTTCCCGAAGGGAGAAAGGCGGACAGGTATCCGGTAAGCGGCAGGGTCGGAAC
AGGAGAGCGCACGAGGGAGCTTCCAGGGGGAAACGCCTGGTATCTTTATAGTCCTGTCGGGTTTCGCCAC
CTCTGACTTGAGCGTCGATTTTTGTGATGCTCGTCAGGGGGGCGGAGCCTATGGAAAAACGCCAGCAACG
CGGCCTTTTTACGGTTCCTGGCCTTTTGCTGGCCTTTTGCTCACATGTTCTTTCCTGCGTTATCCCCTGA
TTCTGTGGATAACCGTATTACCGCCTTTGAGTGAGCTGATACCGCTCGCCGCAGCCGAACGACCGAGCGC
AGCGAGTCAGTGAGCGAGGAAGCGGAAGAGCGCCCAATACGCAAACCGCCTCTCCCCGCGCGTTGGCCGA
TTCATTAATGCAGGGCCGCAGCTTGCAAATTAAAGCCTTCGAGCGTCCCAAAACCTTCTCAAGCAAGGTT
TTCAGTATAATGTTACATGCGTACACGCGTCTGTACAGAAAAAAAAGAAAAATTTGAAATATAAATAACG
TTCTTAATACTAACATAACTATAAAAAAATAAATAGGGACCTAGACTTCAGGTTGTCTAACTCCTTCCTT
TTCGGTTAGAGCGGATGTGGGGGGAGGGCGTGAATGTAAGCGTGACATAACTAATTACATGATGCGGCCC
TCTAGATGCATGCTCGAGCGGCCGCCTAGGCAGGTGGGACTGGTGGAACTGATGTTGGGGGACCAGGATC
TGCCGGAAGCGTGGGAAAAGGGGCAGTCGCGCAAGCCTGCTCCACATCTGTCTTTGATTTACCGGCGGGC
AAATGTGGCTTAGTCGTTAATGGTGGTGGGACGGGTATTACATCCGAACAGTCTATCATGTCGTCTTGAT
TCTGGCCCAACATAGACATTTTGAAAAGTGTGTCTCTGAACCTGTCCTGAATCTTTTGCTGATCATTAAC
CATTGACTGCCATTCACAAGCTGTACGTGGATCTCTGGCAAATAAATGGTCGCTCTGCAATCTCATCTCG
CCTGGTAGTGGCGATTTGACCTCTCCAGGGTTACCGCCAGTGCCCGGGAAGGTTGTTCCTCTTAGCTGAG
TTTCTATGAAGAACTGCGAGTCGAATAAATTAGGAGTGGAGTCGAATGGCGTACCAGGGATAGTGGGGTC
AACATGATCGGCAGCGGCAACTGAATGCGCGGATAGCAACCAAACCACCTCAACCGGACTGAAACCGGCG
TCTGCCATCCTCGCAAGAATGTCGGTAACGGAGTCGAATGGCTCCGGAACCAATCCTGGGGGCGATGGTG
CCGTGGCAGGGGGCCTACCTAAGAAGAAGGGAATCCTAGGCGCTCCGGGGCAGTTTGTTACTGCTAAAGT
TGCTGCAAAATGGACCAGGTCCCCAGCCGAGATGTTGTGTCTCTGAAGAAATGACTTCTCTGCCTCAACG
ATATCATCAATGCCAAGGTTGGCGGGGAAGTTTGTCTCAATATCACTAAACGTAATCACAGAACCATCCG
CGCCGCCCATTACCCCTCTACTGGGGCTGAAACCTATTGCGTCATGGAACGTCAAACGTAGTGCCTCGTG
AGCTTGCTCGCCACATTGACCACCGTCAAATAGGTTCTTTTGAAGATCTTCCATCAAATCGAATAGAACG
CAACAGGCCTCGTTACTTGTAGTCTGGCCGCCGGAGCATGTGGCTCTTTTCTGTGGTAAAGAAACGAATT
CAGCTTCAGCCTCTCTTTTCTCGAGAGATACCCCTTCTTCTTTAGCAGCAATGCTGGCAATAGTAGTATT
TATAAACAATAACCCGTTATTTGTGCTGTTGGAAAATGGCAAAACAGCAACATCGAAATCCCCTTCTAAA
TCTGAGTAACCGATGACAGCTTCAGCCGGAATTTGTGCCGTTTCATCTTCTGTTGTAGTGTTGACTGGAG
CAGCTAATGCGGAGGATGCTGCGAATAAAACAGCAGTAAAAATTGAAGGAAATCTCATGGATCCTATGAT
CCTATAGTTTTTTCTCCTTGACGTTAAAGTATAGAGGTATATTAACAATTTTTTGTTGATACTTTTATTA
CATTTGAATAAGAAGTAATACAAACCGAAAATGTTGAAAGTATTAGTTAAAGTGGTTATGCAGTTTTTGC
ATTTATATATCTGTTAATAGATCAAAAATCATCGCTTCGCTGATTAATTACCCCAGAAATAAGGCTAAAA
AACTAATCGCATTATCATCCTATGGTTGTTAATTTGATTCGTTCATTTGAAGGTTTGTGGGGCCAGGTTA
CTGCCAATTTTTCCTCTTCATAACCATAAAAGCTAGTATTGTAGAATCTTTATTGTTCGGAGCAGTGCGG
CGCGAGGCACATCTGCGTTTCAGGAACGCGACCGGTGAAGACGAGGACGCACGGAGGAGAGTCTTCCTTC
GGAGGGCTGTCACCCGCTCGGCGGCTTCTAATCCGTGGACTAGTGGATCGATCCCC
[124 nt withheld, positions 11117-11240]
C
[91 nt withheld, positions 11242-11332]
A
[49 nt withheld, positions 11334-11382]
CCTTTGACGTTGGAGTCCACGTTCTTT
[37 nt withheld, positions 11410-11446]
ACCCTATCTCGGTCTATTCTTTTGATTTATAAGGGATTTTGCCGATTTCGGCCTATTGGTTAAAAAATGA
GCTGATTTAACAAAAATTTAACGCGAATTTTAACAAAATATTAACGCTTACAATTTCTCTACGTATAGGA
AATGTTTACATTTTCGTATTGTTTTCGATTCACTCTATGAATAGTTCTTACTACAATTTTTTTGTCTAAA
GAGTAATACTAGAGATAAACATAAAAAATGTAGAGGTCGAGTTTAGATGCAAGTTCAAGGAGCGAAAGGT
GGATGGGTAGGTTATATAGGGATATAGCACAGAGATATATAGCAAAGAGATACTTTTGAGCAATGTTTGT
GGAAGCGGTATTCGCAATATTTTAGTAGCTCGTTACAGTCCG
Features (pLannotate 1.2.2; 19 found; start..end, strand, type, name):
     62..109     -  protein_bind   FRT: FLP-mediated recombination occurs in the 8-bp core sequence TCTAGAAA (Turan and Bode, 2011). FLP recombinase from the Saccharomyces cerevisiae 2μ plasmid
    262..444     -  CDS            FLP (fragment): site-specific recombinase FLP is a site-specific recombinase from Saccharomyces cerevisiae. Recombination occurs at FRT sequences.
    443..1330    -  CDS            REP2: REP2_YEAST - Experimental evidence at protein level: Swiss-Prot protein existence level 1. Part of the plasmid partitioning system, which ensures the equal distribution of replicated plasmid molecules to daugther cells. The plasmids exist as well-organized plasmid foci within the nucleus that stay together throughout the cell-cycle and act as entity during segregation, effetively reducing copy number to one. Plasmid partitioning requires the proteins REP1, REP2, and a cis-acting locus STB (REP3). REP1-REP2 stably associate with CSE4-containing chromatin at STB during S-phase, marking the locus
   1702..2973    +  CDS            FLP: site-specific recombinase FLP is a site-specific recombinase from Saccharomyces cerevisiae. Recombination occurs at FRT sequences.
   3126..3173    +  protein_bind   FRT: FLP-mediated recombination occurs in the 8-bp core sequence TCTAGAAA (Turan and Bode, 2011). FLP recombinase from the Saccharomyces cerevisiae 2μ plasmid
   3340..4458    -  CDS            REP1: REP1_YEAST - Experimental evidence at protein level: Swiss-Prot protein existence level 1. Part of the plasmid partitioning system, which ensures the equal distribution of replicated plasmid molecules to daugther cells. The plasmids exist as well-organized plasmid foci within the nucleus that stay together throughout the cell-cycle and act as entity during segregation, effetively reducing copy number to one. Plasmid partitioning requires the proteins REP1, REP2, and a cis-acting locus STB (REP3). REP1-REP2 stably associate with CSE4-containing chromatin at STB during S-phase, marking the locus
   4721..5263    +  CDS            RAF1: RAF_YEAST - Experimental evidence at transcript level: Swiss-Prot protein existence level 2. Antagonizes transcriptional repression of recombinase FLP by REP1-REP2. May play a role in plasmid partitioning. From Saccharomyces cerevisiae (strain ATCC 204508 / S288c) (Baker's yeast).
   5417..6061    -  rep_origin     2μ ori (fragment): yeast 2μ plasmid origin of replication
   6073..6288    +  promoter       URA3 promoter: S. cerevisiae URA3
   6289..7092    +  CDS            URA3: orotidine-5'-phosphate decarboxylase, required for uracil biosynthesis; S. cerevisiae URA3; yeast auxotrophic marker, counterselectable with 5-fluoroorotic acid (5-FOA)
   7188..8048    +  CDS            AmpR: β-lactamase; bla; confers resistance to ampicillin, carbenicillin, and related antibiotics
   8219..8807    +  rep_origin     ori: high-copy-number ColE1/pMB1/pBR322/pUC origin of replication
   8990..9043    +  CDS            lacI (fragment): lac repressor; lacI; The lac repressor binds to the lac operator to inhibit transcription in E. coli. This inhibition can be relieved by adding lactose or isopropyl-β-D-thiogalactopyranoside (IPTG).
   9055..9302    -  terminator     CYC1 terminator: S. cerevisiae CYC1; transcription terminator for CYC1
   9345..10355   -  CDS            vpl1 (fragment): VPL1_PLEER - Experimental evidence at protein level: Swiss-Prot protein existence level 1. A versatile ligninolytic peroxidase that combines the substrate specificity characteristics of the two other ligninolytic peroxidases, manganese peroxidase and lignin peroxidase. From Pleurotus eryngii (Boletus of the steppes).
  10362..10628   -  CDS            α-factor secretion signal: N-terminal secretion signal from S. cerevisiae alpha-factor; MFα1; Cleavage by the Kex2 protease occurs after the dibasic KR sequence. The EA dipeptides are then removed by dipeptidyl aminopeptidase A.
  10654..11095   -  promoter       GAL1 promoter: S. cerevisiae GAL1; inducible promoter, regulated by Gal4
  11117..11545   +  rep_origin     f1 ori (sequence partly withheld): f1 bacteriophage origin of replication; arrow indicates direction of (+) strand synthesis
  11575..81      -  rep_origin     2μ ori (fragment) (across the origin): yeast 2μ plasmid origin of replication
