[The description below was written by a language model from this plasmid's Addgene catalogue record and pLannotate feature annotations shown in this document.]
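Description:
pJRoC30_VP5H is an E. coli–Saccharomyces cerevisiae shuttle vector for secreted yeast expression of a computationally designed versatile peroxidase. The pJRoC30 backbone carries an unusually complete set of native yeast 2μ plasmid elements: 2μ origin fragments, two FRT sites, the FLP recombinase gene, the REP1 and REP2 partitioning genes and RAF1. Together these support episomal replication, copy-number amplification and stable segregation in yeast. URA3 under its own promoter provides uracil-prototrophy selection and can be counterselected with 5-FOA. In bacteria the plasmid is maintained at high copy through a ColE1/pUC-type origin with ampicillin resistance. An f1 origin is also present, along with a short lacI remnant that is probably a cloning vestige.

The payload is VP_5H, a versatile peroxidase from Pleurotus ostreatus redesigned with the PROSS stability-design algorithm and carrying 43 mutations relative to the natural sequence. It is fused at its N terminus to the S. cerevisiae α-factor prepro-leader, which directs the protein into the secretory pathway and is removed by Kex2 processing. The fusion is transcribed from the galactose-inducible GAL1 promoter and terminated by the CYC1 terminator. The automated annotation labels the coding region as a fragment of vpl1 from Pleurotus eryngii, which reflects homology to a related versatile peroxidase rather than the stated source species. The sequenced record is slightly longer than the catalogued total size.

Versatile peroxidases combine manganese peroxidase and lignin peroxidase activities, and the construct serves to produce a stabilised, functionally expressed variant in yeast for characterisation. The depositor notes that the designed sequence is patented and that distribution is restricted to academic and nonprofit users.
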