Addgene plasmid #188061: pJRoC30_VP5H
Purpose: PROSS-designed versatile peroxidase 5H
Depositing lab: Sarel Fleishman. Depositing organization: Weizmann Institute of Science. Publication: Stable and Functionally Diverse Versatile Peroxidases Designed Directly from Sequences. Barber-Zucker S, Mindel V, Garcia-Ruiz E, Weinstein JJ, Alcalde M, Fleishman SJ. J Am Chem Soc. 2022 Mar 2;144(8):3564-3571. doi: 10.1021/jacs.1c12433. Epub 2022 Feb 18. PubMed 35179866.
Backbone
  Vector backbone: pJRoC30
  Backbone manufacturer: California Institute of Technology
  Backbone size w/o insert (bp): 10461
  Total vector size (bp): 11754
  Vector type: Yeast Expression
  Selectable markers: URA3
Growth in bacteria
  Bacterial resistance: Ampicillin, 100 μg/mL
  Growth temperature: 37°C
  Growth strain: DH5alpha
  Copy number: High Copy
Gene/Insert
  Gene/Insert name: PROSS-designed versatile peroxidase from Pleurotus ostreatus (alt name: VP_5H)
  Species: Pleurotus ostreatus
  Insert size (bp): 1293
  Mutation: 43 PROSS mutations, described in publication
  GenBank ID: KAF7433801.1 KAF7433801.1
  Tag / fusion protein: S. cerevisiae native α-factor prepro-leader signal peptide (N terminal on insert)
Terms and licenses: Academic/Nonprofit Terms; Industry Terms: Not Available to Industry
Depositor comments: The designed VP sequence is patented. The pJRoC30 plasmid was provided to the Fleishman lab by EvoEnzyme S.L. via an MTA agreement.
How to cite: pJRoC30_VP5H was a gift from Sarel Fleishman (Addgene plasmid # 188061 ; http://n2t.net/addgene:188061 ; RRID:Addgene_188061)
